>Addgene plasmid | lentiCas9-Blast Sequencing Result | analyzer sequence | sequence record 83405
GGCCTTATCCAGTTCGCTCAGGCCGCCTCTCTCGGCCTTGGTCAGATTGTCGAACTTTCTCTGGGTAATC
AGCTTGGCGTTCAGCAGCTGCCGCCAGTAGTTCTTCATCTTCTTCACGACCTCTTCGGAGGGCACGTTGT
CGCTCTTGCCCCGGTTCTTGTCGCTTCTGGTCAGCACCTTGTTGTCGATGGAGTCGTCCTTCAGAAAGCT
CTGAGGCACGATATGGTCCACATCGTAGTCGGACAGCCGGTTGATGTCCAGTTCCTGGTCCACGTACATA
TCCCGCCCATTCTGCAGGTAGTACAGGTACAGCTTCTCGTTCTGCAGCTGGGTGTTTTCCACGGGGTGTT
CTTTCAGGATCTGGCTGCCCAGCTCTTTGATGCCCTCTTCGATCCGCTTCATTCTCTCGCGGCTGTTCTT
CTGTCCCTTCTGGGTGGTCTGGTTCTCTCTGGCCATTTCGATCACGATGTTCTCGGGCTTGTGCCGGCCC
ATCACTTTCACGAGCTCGTCCACCACCTTCACTGTCTGCAGGATGCCCTTCTTAATGGCGGGGCTGCCGG
CCAGATTGGCAATGTGCTCGTGCAGGCTATCGCCCTGGCCGGACACCTGGGCTTTCTGGATGTCCTCTTT
AAAGGTCAGGCTGTCGTCGTGGATCAGCTGCATGAAGTTTCTGTTGGCGAAGCCGTCGGACTTCAGGAAA
TCCAGGATTGTCTTGCCGGACTGCTTGTCCCGGATGCCGTTGATCAGCTTCCGGCTCAGCCTGCCCCAGC
CGGTGTATCTCCGCCGCTTCAGCTGCTTCATCACTTTGTCGTCGAACAGGTGGGCATAGGTTTTCAGCCG
TTCCTCGATCATCTCTCTGTCCTCAAACAGTGTCAGGGTCAGCACGATATCTTCCAGAATGTCCTCGTTT
TCCTCATTGTCCAGGAAGTCCTTGTCCTTGATAATTTTCAGCAGATCGTGGTATGTGCCCAGGGAGGCGT
TGAACCGATCTTCCACGCCGGAGATTTCCACGGAGTCGAAGCACTCGATTTTCTTGAAGTAGTCCTCT
